>Addgene plasmid #165592 | px330 RAD21 gRNA | depositor full sequence | sequence record 321859 | px330 RAD21 gRNA sequence 8509 bps
GAGGGCCTATTTCCCATGATTCCTTCATATTTGCATATACGATACAAGGCTGTTAGAGAGATAATTGGAA
TTAATTTGACTGTAAACACAAAGATATTAGTACAAAATACGTGACGTAGAAAGTAATAATTTCTTGGGTA
GTTTGCAGTTTTAAAATTATGTTTTAAAATGGACTATCATATGCTTACCGTAACTTGAAAGTATTTCGAT
TTCTTGGCTTTATATATCTTGTGGAAAGGACGAAACACCGCCACGGTTCCATATTATCTGGTTTTAGAGC
TAGAAATAGCAAGTTAAAATAAGGCTAGTCCGTTATCAACTTGAAAAAGTGGCACCGAGTCGGTGCTTTT
TTGTTTTAGAGCTAGAAATAGCAAGTTAAAATAAGGCTAGTCCGTTTTTAGCGCGTGCGCCAATTCTGCA
GACAAATGGCTCTAGAGGTACCCGTTACATAACTTACGGTAAATGGCCCGCCTGGCTGACCGCCCAACGA
CCCCCGCCCATTGACGTCAATAGTAACGCCAATAGGGACTTTCCATTGACGTCAATGGGTGGAGTATTTA
CGGTAAACTGCCCACTTGGCAGTACATCAAGTGTATCATATGCCAAGTACGCCCCCTATTGACGTCAATG
ACGGTAAATGGCCCGCCTGGCATTGTGCCCAGTACATGACCTTATGGGACTTTCCTACTTGGCAGTACAT
CTACGTATTAGTCATCGCTATTACCATGGTCGAGGTGAGCCCCACGTTCTGCTTCACTCTCCCCATCTCC
CCCCCCTCCCCACCCCCAATTTTGTATTTATTTATTTTTTAATTATTTTGTGCAGCGATGGGGGCGGGGG
GGGGGGGGGGGCGCGCGCCAGGCGGGGCGGGGCGGGGCGAGGGGCGGGGCGGGGCGAGGCGGAGAGGTGC
GGCGGCAGCCAATCAGAGCGGCGCGCTCCGAAAGTTTCCTTTTATGGCGAGGCGGCGGCGGCGGCGGCCC
TATAAAAAGCGAAGCGCGCGGCGGGCGGGAGTCGCTGCGACGCTGCCTTCGCCCCGTGCCCCGCTCCGCC
GCCGCCTCGCGCCGCCCGCCCCGGCTCTGACTGACCGCGTTACTCCCACAGGTGAGCGGGCGGGACGGCC
CTTCTCCTCCGGGCTGTAATTAGCTGAGCAAGAGGTAAGGGTTTAAGGGATGGTTGGTTGGTGGGGTATT
AATGTTTAATTACCTGGAGCACCTGCCTGAAATCACTTTTTTTCAGGTTGGACCGGTGCCACCATGGACT
ATAAGGACCACGACGGAGACTACAAGGATCATGATATTGATTACAAAGACGATGACGATAAGATGGCCCC
AAAGAAGAAGCGGAAGGTCGGTATCCACGGAGTCCCAGCAGCCGACAAGAAGTACAGCATCGGCCTGGAC
ATCGGCACCAACTCTGTGGGCTGGGCCGTGATCACCGACGAGTACAAGGTGCCCAGCAAGAAATTCAAGG
TGCTGGGCAACACCGACCGGCACAGCATCAAGAAGAACCTGATCGGAGCCCTGCTGTTCGACAGCGGCGA
AACAGCCGAGGCCACCCGGCTGAAGAGAACCGCCAGAAGAAGATACACCAGACGGAAGAACCGGATCTGC
TATCTGCAAGAGATCTTCAGCAACGAGATGGCCAAGGTGGACGACAGCTTCTTCCACAGACTGGAAGAGT
CCTTCCTGGTGGAAGAGGATAAGAAGCACGAGCGGCACCCCATCTTCGGCAACATCGTGGACGAGGTGGC
CTACCACGAGAAGTACCCCACCATCTACCACCTGAGAAAGAAACTGGTGGACAGCACCGACAAGGCCGAC
CTGCGGCTGATCTATCTGGCCCTGGCCCACATGATCAAGTTCCGGGGCCACTTCCTGATCGAGGGCGACC
TGAACCCCGACAACAGCGACGTGGACAAGCTGTTCATCCAGCTGGTGCAGACCTACAACCAGCTGTTCGA
GGAAAACCCCATCAACGCCAGCGGCGTGGACGCCAAGGCCATCCTGTCTGCCAGACTGAGCAAGAGCAGA
CGGCTGGAAAATCTGATCGCCCAGCTGCCCGGCGAGAAGAAGAATGGCCTGTTCGGAAACCTGATTGCCC
TGAGCCTGGGCCTGACCCCCAACTTCAAGAGCAACTTCGACCTGGCCGAGGATGCCAAACTGCAGCTGAG
CAAGGACACCTACGACGACGACCTGGACAACCTGCTGGCCCAGATCGGCGACCAGTACGCCGACCTGTTT
CTGGCCGCCAAGAACCTGTCCGACGCCATCCTGCTGAGCGACATCCTGAGAGTGAACACCGAGATCACCA
AGGCCCCCCTGAGCGCCTCTATGATCAAGAGATACGACGAGCACCACCAGGACCTGACCCTGCTGAAAGC
TCTCGTGCGGCAGCAGCTGCCTGAGAAGTACAAAGAGATTTTCTTCGACCAGAGCAAGAACGGCTACGCC
GGCTACATTGACGGCGGAGCCAGCCAGGAAGAGTTCTACAAGTTCATCAAGCCCATCCTGGAAAAGATGG
ACGGCACCGAGGAACTGCTCGTGAAGCTGAACAGAGAGGACCTGCTGCGGAAGCAGCGGACCTTCGACAA
CGGCAGCATCCCCCACCAGATCCACCTGGGAGAGCTGCACGCCATTCTGCGGCGGCAGGAAGATTTTTAC
CCATTCCTGAAGGACAACCGGGAAAAGATCGAGAAGATCCTGACCTTCCGCATCCCCTACTACGTGGGCC
CTCTGGCCAGGGGAAACAGCAGATTCGCCTGGATGACCAGAAAGAGCGAGGAAACCATCACCCCCTGGAA
CTTCGAGGAAGTGGTGGACAAGGGCGCTTCCGCCCAGAGCTTCATCGAGCGGATGACCAACTTCGATAAG
AACCTGCCCAACGAGAAGGTGCTGCCCAAGCACAGCCTGCTGTACGAGTACTTCACCGTGTATAACGAGC
TGACCAAAGTGAAATACGTGACCGAGGGAATGAGAAAGCCCGCCTTCCTGAGCGGCGAGCAGAAAAAGGC
CATCGTGGACCTGCTGTTCAAGACCAACCGGAAAGTGACCGTGAAGCAGCTGAAAGAGGACTACTTCAAG
AAAATCGAGTGCTTCGACTCCGTGGAAATCTCCGGCGTGGAAGATCGGTTCAACGCCTCCCTGGGCACAT
ACCACGATCTGCTGAAAATTATCAAGGACAAGGACTTCCTGGACAATGAGGAAAACGAGGACATTCTGGA
AGATATCGTGCTGACCCTGACACTGTTTGAGGACAGAGAGATGATCGAGGAACGGCTGAAAACCTATGCC
CACCTGTTCGACGACAAAGTGATGAAGCAGCTGAAGCGGCGGAGATACACCGGCTGGGGCAGGCTGAGCC
GGAAGCTGATCAACGGCATCCGGGACAAGCAGTCCGGCAAGACAATCCTGGATTTCCTGAAGTCCGACGG
CTTCGCCAACAGAAACTTCATGCAGCTGATCCACGACGACAGCCTGACCTTTAAAGAGGACATCCAGAAA
GCCCAGGTGTCCGGCCAGGGCGATAGCCTGCACGAGCACATTGCCAATCTGGCCGGCAGCCCCGCCATTA
AGAAGGGCATCCTGCAGACAGTGAAGGTGGTGGACGAGCTCGTGAAAGTGATGGGCCGGCACAAGCCCGA
GAACATCGTGATCGAAATGGCCAGAGAGAACCAGACCACCCAGAAGGGACAGAAGAACAGCCGCGAGAGA
ATGAAGCGGATCGAAGAGGGCATCAAAGAGCTGGGCAGCCAGATCCTGAAAGAACACCCCGTGGAAAACA
CCCAGCTGCAGAACGAGAAGCTGTACCTGTACTACCTGCAGAATGGGCGGGATATGTACGTGGACCAGGA
ACTGGACATCAACCGGCTGTCCGACTACGATGTGGACCATATCGTGCCTCAGAGCTTTCTGAAGGACGAC
TCCATCGACAACAAGGTGCTGACCAGAAGCGACAAGAACCGGGGCAAGAGCGACAACGTGCCCTCCGAAG
AGGTCGTGAAGAAGATGAAGAACTACTGGCGGCAGCTGCTGAACGCCAAGCTGATTACCCAGAGAAAGTT
CGACAATCTGACCAAGGCCGAGAGAGGCGGCCTGAGCGAACTGGATAAGGCCGGCTTCATCAAGAGACAG
CTGGTGGAAACCCGGCAGATCACAAAGCACGTGGCACAGATCCTGGACTCCCGGATGAACACTAAGTACG
ACGAGAATGACAAGCTGATCCGGGAAGTGAAAGTGATCACCCTGAAGTCCAAGCTGGTGTCCGATTTCCG
GAAGGATTTCCAGTTTTACAAAGTGCGCGAGATCAACAACTACCACCACGCCCACGACGCCTACCTGAAC
GCCGTCGTGGGAACCGCCCTGATCAAAAAGTACCCTAAGCTGGAAAGCGAGTTCGTGTACGGCGACTACA
AGGTGTACGACGTGCGGAAGATGATCGCCAAGAGCGAGCAGGAAATCGGCAAGGCTACCGCCAAGTACTT
CTTCTACAGCAACATCATGAACTTTTTCAAGACCGAGATTACCCTGGCCAACGGCGAGATCCGGAAGCGG
CCTCTGATCGAGACAAACGGCGAAACCGGGGAGATCGTGTGGGATAAGGGCCGGGATTTTGCCACCGTGC
GGAAAGTGCTGAGCATGCCCCAAGTGAATATCGTGAAAAAGACCGAGGTGCAGACAGGCGGCTTCAGCAA
AGAGTCTATCCTGCCCAAGAGGAACAGCGATAAGCTGATCGCCAGAAAGAAGGACTGGGACCCTAAGAAG
TACGGCGGCTTCGACAGCCCCACCGTGGCCTATTCTGTGCTGGTGGTGGCCAAAGTGGAAAAGGGCAAGT
CCAAGAAACTGAAGAGTGTGAAAGAGCTGCTGGGGATCACCATCATGGAAAGAAGCAGCTTCGAGAAGAA
TCCCATCGACTTTCTGGAAGCCAAGGGCTACAAAGAAGTGAAAAAGGACCTGATCATCAAGCTGCCTAAG
TACTCCCTGTTCGAGCTGGAAAACGGCCGGAAGAGAATGCTGGCCTCTGCCGGCGAACTGCAGAAGGGAA
ACGAACTGGCCCTGCCCTCCAAATATGTGAACTTCCTGTACCTGGCCAGCCACTATGAGAAGCTGAAGGG
CTCCCCCGAGGATAATGAGCAGAAACAGCTGTTTGTGGAACAGCACAAGCACTACCTGGACGAGATCATC
GAGCAGATCAGCGAGTTCTCCAAGAGAGTGATCCTGGCCGACGCTAATCTGGACAAAGTGCTGTCCGCCT
ACAACAAGCACCGGGATAAGCCCATCAGAGAGCAGGCCGAGAATATCATCCACCTGTTTACCCTGACCAA
TCTGGGAGCCCCTGCCGCCTTCAAGTACTTTGACACCACCATCGACCGGAAGAGGTACACCAGCACCAAA
GAGGTGCTGGACGCCACCCTGATCCACCAGAGCATCACCGGCCTGTACGAGACACGGATCGACCTGTCTC
AGCTGGGAGGCGACAAAAGGCCGGCGGCCACGAAAAAGGCCGGCCAGGCAAAAAAGAAAAAGTAAGAATT
CCTAGAGCTCGCTGATCAGCCTCGACTGTGCCTTCTAGTTGCCAGCCATCTGTTGTTTGCCCCTCCCCCG
TGCCTTCCTTGACCCTGGAAGGTGCCACTCCCACTGTCCTTTCCTAATAAAATGAGGAAATTGCATCGCA
TTGTCTGAGTAGGTGTCATTCTATTCTGGGGGGTGGGGTGGGGCAGGACAGCAAGGGGGAGGATTGGGAA
GAGAATAGCAGGCATGCTGGGGAGCGGCCGCAGGAACCCCTAGTGATGGAGTTGGCCACTCCCTCTCTGC
GCGCTCGCTCGCTCACTGAGGCCGGGCGACCAAAGGTCGCCCGACGCCCGGGCTTTGCCCGGGCGGCCTC
AGTGAGCGAGCGAGCGCGCAGCTGCCTGCAGGGGCGCCTGATGCGGTATTTTCTCCTTACGCATCTGTGC
GGTATTTCACACCGCATA
[142 nt withheld, positions 5969-6110]
C
[141 nt withheld, positions 6112-6252]
CCTTTGACGTTGGAGTCCACGTTCTTT
[37 nt withheld, positions 6280-6316]
ACCCTATCTCGGGCTATTCTTTTGATTTATAAGGGATTTTGCCGATTTCGGCCTATTGGTTAAAAAATGA
GCTGATTTAACAAAAATTTAACGCGAATTTTAACAAAATATTAACGTTTACAATTTTATGGTGCACTCTC
AGTACAATCTGCTCTGATGCCGCATAGTTAAGCCAGCCCCGACACCCGCCAACACCCGCTGACGCGCCCT
GACGGGCTTGTCTGCTCCCGGCATCCGCTTACAGACAAGCTGTGACCGTCTCCGGGAGCTGCATGTGTCA
GAGGTTTTCACCGTCATCACCGAAACGCGCGAGACGAAAGGGCCTCGTGATACGCCTATTTTTATAGGTT
AATGTCATGATAATAATGGTTTCTTAGACGTCAGGTGGCACTTTTCGGGGAAATGTGCGCGGAACCCCTA
TTTGTTTATTTTTCTAAATACATTCAAATATGTATCCGCTCATGAGACAATAACCCTGATAAATGCTTCA
ATAATATTGAAAAAGGAAGAGTATGAGTATTCAACATTTCCGTGTCGCCCTTATTCCCTTTTTTGCGGCA
TTTTGCCTTCCTGTTTTTGCTCACCCAGAAACGCTGGTGAAAGTAAAAGATGCTGAAGATCAGTTGGGTG
CACGAGTGGGTTACATCGAACTGGATCTCAACAGCGGTAAGATCCTTGAGAGTTTTCGCCCCGAAGAACG
TTTTCCAATGATGAGCACTTTTAAAGTTCTGCTATGTGGCGCGGTATTATCCCGTATTGACGCCGGGCAA
GAGCAACTCGGTCGCCGCATACACTATTCTCAGAATGACTTGGTTGAGTACTCACCAGTCACAGAAAAGC
ATCTTACGGATGGCATGACAGTAAGAGAATTATGCAGTGCTGCCATAACCATGAGTGATAACACTGCGGC
CAACTTACTTCTGACAACGATCGGAGGACCGAAGGAGCTAACCGCTTTTTTGCACAACATGGGGGATCAT
GTAACTCGCCTTGATCGTTGGGAACCGGAGCTGAATGAAGCCATACCAAACGACGAGCGTGACACCACGA
TGCCTGTAGCAATGGCAACAACGTTGCGCAAACTATTAACTGGCGAACTACTTACTCTAGCTTCCCGGCA
ACAATTAATAGACTGGATGGAGGCGGATAAAGTTGCAGGACCACTTCTGCGCTCGGCCCTTCCGGCTGGC
TGGTTTATTGCTGATAAATCTGGAGCCGGTGAGCGTGGAAGCCGCGGTATCATTGCAGCACTGGGGCCAG
ATGGTAAGCCCTCCCGTATCGTAGTTATCTACACGACGGGGAGTCAGGCAACTATGGATGAACGAAATAG
ACAGATCGCTGAGATAGGTGCCTCACTGATTAAGCATTGGTAACTGTCAGACCAAGTTTACTCATATATA
CTTTAGATTGATTTAAAACTTCATTTTTAATTTAAAAGGATCTAGGTGAAGATCCTTTTTGATAATCTCA
TGACCAAAATCCCTTAACGTGAGTTTTCGTTCCACTGAGCGTCAGACCCCGTAGAAAAGATCAAAGGATC
TTCTTGAGATCCTTTTTTTCTGCGCGTAATCTGCTGCTTGCAAACAAAAAAACCACCGCTACCAGCGGTG
GTTTGTTTGCCGGATCAAGAGCTACCAACTCTTTTTCCGAAGGTAACTGGCTTCAGCAGAGCGCAGATAC
CAAATACTGTCCTTCTAGTGTAGCCGTAGTTAGGCCACCACTTCAAGAACTCTGTAGCACCGCCTACATA
CCTCGCTCTGCTAATCCTGTTACCAGTGGCTGCTGCCAGTGGCGATAAGTCGTGTCTTACCGGGTTGGAC
TCAAGACGATAGTTACCGGATAAGGCGCAGCGGTCGGGCTGAACGGGGGGTTCGTGCACACAGCCCAGCT
TGGAGCGAACGACCTACACCGAACTGAGATACCTACAGCGTGAGCTATGAGAAAGCGCCACGCTTCCCGA
AGGGAGAAAGGCGGACAGGTATCCGGTAAGCGGCAGGGTCGGAACAGGAGAGCGCACGAGGGAGCTTCCA
GGGGGAAACGCCTGGTATCTTTATAGTCCTGTCGGGTTTCGCCACCTCTGACTTGAGCGTCGATTTTTGT
GATGCTCGTCAGGGGGGCGGAGCCTATGGAAAAACGCCAGCAACGCGGCCTTTTTACGGTTCCTGGCCTT
TTGCTGGCCTTTTGCTCACATGT
Features (pLannotate 1.2.2; 18 found; start..end, strand, type, name):
      1..241     +  promoter       U6 promoter: RNA polymerase III promoter for human U6 snRNA
    271..346     +  misc_RNA       gRNA scaffold: guide RNA scaffold for the Streptococcus pyogenes CRISPR/Cas9 system
    353..396     +  misc_RNA       gRNA scaffold (fragment): guide RNA scaffold for the Streptococcus pyogenes CRISPR/Cas9 system
    443..728     +  enhancer       CMV enhancer: human cytomegalovirus immediate early enhancer; contains an 18-bp deletion relative to the standard CMV enhancer
    730..1007    +  promoter       chicken β-actin promoter: No description available
   1008..1236    +  intron         hybrid intron: hybrid between chicken β-actin (CBA) and minute virus of mice (MMV) introns (Gray et al., 2011)
   1374..2975    +  CDS            Cas9(N): N-terminal portion of Streptococcus pyogenes Cas9 (Zetsche et al., 2015)
   2976..5474    +  CDS            Cas9(C): C-terminal portion of Streptococcus pyogenes Cas9 (Zetsche et al., 2015)
   5475..5522    +  CDS            nucleoplasmin NLS: bipartite nuclear localization signal from nucleoplasmin
   5556..5667    +  polyA_signal   bGH poly(A) signal: bovine growth hormone polyadenylation signal
   5772..5912    +  repeat_region  AAV2 ITR: inverted terminal repeat of adeno-associated virus serotype 2 inverted
   5917..5968    -  misc_feature   bom (fragment): basis of mobility region from pBR322
   5987..6367    +  rep_origin     M13 ori (sequence partly withheld): M13 bacteriophage origin of replication; arrow indicates direction of (+) strand synthesis
   6443..6492    -  misc_feature   bom (fragment): basis of mobility region from pBR322
   6594..6629    -  CDS            rop (fragment): Rop protein, which maintains plasmids at low copy number; rop
   6724..6828    +  promoter       AmpR promoter: bla
   6829..7689    +  CDS            AmpR: β-lactamase; bla; confers resistance to ampicillin, carbenicillin, and related antibiotics
   7860..8448    +  rep_origin     ori: high-copy-number ColE1/pMB1/pBR322/pUC origin of replication
