>Addgene plasmid #165592 | px330 RAD21 gRNA | addgene full sequence | sequence record 327135 | Addgene NGS Result
GAGCCTATGGAAAAACGCCAGCAACGCGGCCTTTTTACGGTTCCTGGCCTTTTGCTGGCCTTTTGCTCAC
ATGTGAGGGCCTATTTCCCATGATTCCTTCATATTTGCATATACGATACAAGGCTGTTAGAGAGATAATT
GGAATTAATTTGACTGTAAACACAAAGATATTAGTACAAAATACGTGACGTAGAAAGTAATAATTTCTTG
GGTAGTTTGCAGTTTTAAAATTATGTTTTAAAATGGACTATCATATGCTTACCGTAACTTGAAAGTATTT
CGATTTCTTGGCTTTATATATCTTGTGGAAAGGACGAAACACCGCCACGGTTCCATATTATCTGGTTTTA
GAGCTAGAAATAGCAAGTTAAAATAAGGCTAGTCCGTTATCAACTTGAAAAAGTGGCACCGAGTCGGTGC
TTTTTTGTTTTAGAGCTAGAAATAGCAAGTTAAAATAAGGCTAGTCCGTTTTTAGCGCGTGCGCCAATTC
TGCAGACAAATGGCTCTAGAGGTACCCGTTACATAACTTACGGTAAATGGCCCGCCTGGCTGACCGCCCA
ACGACCCCCGCCCATTGACGTCAATAGTAACGCCAATAGGGACTTTCCATTGACGTCAATGGGTGGAGTA
TTTACGGTAAACTGCCCACTTGGCAGTACATCAAGTGTATCATATGCCAAGTACGCCCCCTATTGACGTC
AATGACGGTAAATGGCCCGCCTGGCATTGTGCCCAGTACATGACCTTATGGGACTTTCCTACTTGGCAGT
ACATCTACGTATTAGTCATCGCTATTACCATGGTCGAGGTGAGCCCCACGTTCTGCTTCACTCTCCCCAT
CTCCCCCCCCTCCCCACCCCCAATTTTGTATTTATTTATTTTTTAATTATTTTGTGCAGCGATGGGGGCG
GGGGGGGGGGNNNNGCGCCAGGCGGGGCGGGGCGGGGCGAGGGGCGGGGCGGGGCGAGGCGGAGAGGTGC
GGCGGCAGCCAATCAGAGCGGCGCGCTCCGAAAGTTTCCTTTTATGGCGAGGCGGCGGCGGCGGCGGCCC
TATAAAAAGCGAAGCGCGCGGCGGGCGGGAGTCGCTGCGCGCTGCCTTCGCCCCGTGCCCCGCTCCGCCG
CCGCCTCGCGCCGCCCGCCCCGGCTCTGACTGACCGCGTTACTCCCACAGGTGAGCGGGCGGGACGGCCC
TTCTCCTCCGGGCTGTAATTAGCTGAGCAAGAGGTAAGGGTTTAAGGGATGGTTGGTTGGTGGGGTATTA
ATGTTTAATTACCTGGAGCACCTGCCTGAAATCACTTTTTTTCAGGTTGGACCGGTGCCACCATGGACTA
TAAGGACCACGACGGAGACTACAAGGATCATGATATTGATTACAAAGACGATGACGATAAGATGGCCCCA
AAGAAGAAGCGGAAGGTCGGTATCCACGGAGTCCCAGCAGCCGACAAGAAGTACAGCATCGGCCTGGACA
TCGGCACCAACTCTGTGGGCTGGGCCGTGATCACCGACGAGTACAAGGTGCCCAGCAAGAAATTCAAGGT
GCTGGGCAACACCGACCGGCACAGCATCAAGAAGAACCTGATCGGAGCCCTGCTGTTCGACAGCGGCGAA
ACAGCCGAGGCCACCCGGCTGAAGAGAACCGCCAGAAGAAGATACACCAGACGGAAGAACCGGATCTGCT
ATCTGCAAGAGATCTTCAGCAACGAGATGGCCAAGGTGGACGACAGCTTCTTCCACAGACTGGAAGAGTC
CTTCCTGGTGGAAGAGGATAAGAAGCACGAGCGGCACCCCATCTTCGGCAACATCGTGGACGAGGTGGCC
TACCACGAGAAGTACCCCACCATCTACCACCTGAGAAAGAAACTGGTGGACAGCACCGACAAGGCCGACC
TGCGGCTGATCTATCTGGCCCTGGCCCACATGATCAAGTTCCGGGGCCACTTCCTGATCGAGGGCGACCT
GAACCCCGACAACAGCGACGTGGACAAGCTGTTCATCCAGCTGGTGCAGACCTACAACCAGCTGTTCGAG
GAAAACCCCATCAACGCCAGCGGCGTGGACGCCAAGGCCATCCTGTCTGCCAGACTGAGCAAGAGCAGAC
GGCTGGAAAATCTGATCGCCCAGCTGCCCGGCGAGAAGAAGAATGGCCTGTTCGGAAACCTGATTGCCCT
GAGCCTGGGCCTGACCCCCAACTTCAAGAGCAACTTCGACCTGGCCGAGGATGCCAAACTGCAGCTGAGC
AAGGACACCTACGACGACGACCTGGACAACCTGCTGGCCCAGATCGGCGACCAGTACGCCGACCTGTTTC
TGGCCGCCAAGAACCTGTCCGACGCCATCCTGCTGAGCGACATCCTGAGAGTGAACACCGAGATCACCAA
GGCCCCCCTGAGCGCCTCTATGATCAAGAGATACGACGAGCACCACCAGGACCTGACCCTGCTGAAAGCT
CTCGTGCGGCAGCAGCTGCCTGAGAAGTACAAAGAGATTTTCTTCGACCAGAGCAAGAACGGCTACGCCG
GCTACATTGACGGCGGAGCCAGCCAGGAAGAGTTCTACAAGTTCATCAAGCCCATCCTGGAAAAGATGGA
CGGCACCGAGGAACTGCTCGTGAAGCTGAACAGAGAGGACCTGCTGCGGAAGCAGCGGACCTTCGACAAC
GGCAGCATCCCCCACCAGATCCACCTGGGAGAGCTGCACGCCATTCTGCGGCGGCAGGAAGATTTTTACC
CATTCCTGAAGGACAACCGGGAAAAGATCGAGAAGATCCTGACCTTCCGCATCCCCTACTACGTGGGCCC
TCTGGCCAGGGGAAACAGCAGATTCGCCTGGATGACCAGAAAGAGCGAGGAAACCATCACCCCCTGGAAC
TTCGAGGAAGTGGTGGACAAGGGCGCTTCCGCCCAGAGCTTCATCGAGCGGATGACCAACTTCGATAAGA
ACCTGCCCAACGAGAAGGTGCTGCCCAAGCACAGCCTGCTGTACGAGTACTTCACCGTGTATAACGAGCT
GACCAAAGTGAAATACGTGACCGAGGGAATGAGAAAGCCCGCCTTCCTGAGCGGCGAGCAGAAAAAGGCC
ATCGTGGACCTGCTGTTCAAGACCAACCGGAAAGTGACCGTGAAGCAGCTGAAAGAGGACTACTTCAAGA
AAATCGAGTGCTTCGACTCCGTGGAAATCTCCGGCGTGGAAGATCGGTTCAACGCCTCCCTGGGCACATA
CCACGATCTGCTGAAAATTATCAAGGACAAGGACTTCCTGGACAATGAGGAAAACGAGGACATTCTGGAA
GATATCGTGCTGACCCTGACACTGTTTGAGGACAGAGAGATGATCGAGGAACGGCTGAAAACCTATGCCC
ACCTGTTCGACGACAAAGTGATGAAGCAGCTGAAGCGGCGGAGATACACCGGCTGGGGCAGGCTGAGCCG
GAAGCTGATCAACGGCATCCGGGACAAGCAGTCCGGCAAGACAATCCTGGATTTCCTGAAGTCCGACGGC
TTCGCCAACAGAAACTTCATGCAGCTGATCCACGACGACAGCCTGACCTTTAAAGAGGACATCCAGAAAG
CCCAGGTGTCCGGCCAGGGCGATAGCCTGCACGAGCACATTGCCAATCTGGCCGGCAGCCCCGCCATTAA
GAAGGGCATCCTGCAGACAGTGAAGGTGGTGGACGAGCTCGTGAAAGTGATGGGCCGGCACAAGCCCGAG
AACATCGTGATCGAAATGGCCAGAGAGAACCAGACCACCCAGAAGGGACAGAAGAACAGCCGCGAGAGAA
TGAAGCGGATCGAAGAGGGCATCAAAGAGCTGGGCAGCCAGATCCTGAAAGAACACCCCGTGGAAAACAC
CCAGCTGCAGAACGAGAAGCTGTACCTGTACTACCTGCAGAATGGGCGGGATATGTACGTGGACCAGGAA
CTGGACATCAACCGGCTGTCCGACTACGATGTGGACCATATCGTGCCTCAGAGCTTTCTGAAGGACGACT
CCATCGACAACAAGGTGCTGACCAGAAGCGACAAGAACCGGGGCAAGAGCGACAACGTGCCCTCCGAAGA
GGTCGTGAAGAAGATGAAGAACTACTGGCGGCAGCTGCTGAACGCCAAGCTGATTACCCAGAGAAAGTTC
GACAATCTGACCAAGGCCGAGAGAGGCGGCCTGAGCGAACTGGATAAGGCCGGCTTCATCAAGAGACAGC
TGGTGGAAACCCGGCAGATCACAAAGCACGTGGCACAGATCCTGGACTCCCGGATGAACACTAAGTACGA
CGAGAATGACAAGCTGATCCGGGAAGTGAAAGTGATCACCCTGAAGTCCAAGCTGGTGTCCGATTTCCGG
AAGGATTTCCAGTTTTACAAAGTGCGCGAGATCAACAACTACCACCACGCCCACGACGCCTACCTGAACG
CCGTCGTGGGAACCGCCCTGATCAAAAAGTACCCTAAGCTGGAAAGCGAGTTCGTGTACGGCGACTACAA
GGTGTACGACGTGCGGAAGATGATCGCCAAGAGCGAGCAGGAAATCGGCAAGGCTACCGCCAAGTACTTC
TTCTACAGCAACATCATGAACTTTTTCAAGACCGAGATTACCCTGGCCAACGGCGAGATCCGGAAGCGGC
CTCTGATCGAGACAAACGGCGAAACCGGGGAGATCGTGTGGGATAAGGGCCGGGATTTTGCCACCGTGCG
GAAAGTGCTGAGCATGCCCCAAGTGAATATCGTGAAAAAGACCGAGGTGCAGACAGGCGGCTTCAGCAAA
GAGTCTATCCTGCCCAAGAGGAACAGCGATAAGCTGATCGCCAGAAAGAAGGACTGGGACCCTAAGAAGT
ACGGCGGCTTCGACAGCCCCACCGTGGCCTATTCTGTGCTGGTGGTGGCCAAAGTGGAAAAGGGCAAGTC
CAAGAAACTGAAGAGTGTGAAAGAGCTGCTGGGGATCACCATCATGGAAAGAAGCAGCTTCGAGAAGAAT
CCCATCGACTTTCTGGAAGCCAAGGGCTACAAAGAAGTGAAAAAGGACCTGATCATCAAGCTGCCTAAGT
ACTCCCTGTTCGAGCTGGAAAACGGCCGGAAGAGAATGCTGGCCTCTGCCGGCGAACTGCAGAAGGGAAA
CGAACTGGCCCTGCCCTCCAAATATGTGAACTTCCTGTACCTGGCCAGCCACTATGAGAAGCTGAAGGGC
TCCCCCGAGGATAATGAGCAGAAACAGCTGTTTGTGGAACAGCACAAGCACTACCTGGACGAGATCATCG
AGCAGATCAGCGAGTTCTCCAAGAGAGTGATCCTGGCCGACGCTAATCTGGACAAAGTGCTGTCCGCCTA
CAACAAGCACCGGGATAAGCCCATCAGAGAGCAGGCCGAGAATATCATCCACCTGTTTACCCTGACCAAT
CTGGGAGCCCCTGCCGCCTTCAAGTACTTTGACACCACCATCGACCGGAAGAGGTACACCAGCACCAAAG
AGGTGCTGGACGCCACCCTGATCCACCAGAGCATCACCGGCCTGTACGAGACACGGATCGACCTGTCTCA
GCTGGGAGGCGACAAAAGGCCGGCGGCCACGAAAAAGGCCGGCCAGGCAAAAAAGAAAAAGTAAGAATTC
CTAGAGCTCGCTGATCAGCCTCGACTGTGCCTTCTAGTTGCCAGCCATCTGTTGTTTGCCCCTCCCCCGT
GCCTTCCTTGACCCTGGAAGGTGCCACTCCCACTGTCCTTTCCTAATAAAATGAGGAAATTGCATCGCAT
TGTCTGAGTAGGTGTCATTCTATTCTGGGGGGTGGGGTGGGGCAGGACAGCAAGGGGGAGGATTGGGAAG
AGAATAGCAGGCATGCTGGGGAGCGGCCGCAGGAACCCCTAGTGATGGAGTTGGCCACTCCCTCTCTGCG
CGCTCGCTCGCTCACTGAGGCCGGGCGACCAAAGGTCGCCCGACGCCCGGGCTTTGCCCGGGCGGCCTCA
GTGAGCGAGCGAGCGCGCAGCTGCCTGCAGGGGCGCCTGATGCGGTATTTTCTCCTTACGCATCTGTGCG
GTATTTCACACCGCATA
[95 nt withheld, positions 6038-6132]
T
[46 nt withheld, positions 6134-6179]
C
[141 nt withheld, positions 6181-6321]
CCTTTGACGTTGGAGTCCACGTTCTTT
[37 nt withheld, positions 6349-6385]
ACTCTATCTCGGGCTATTCTTTTGATTTATAAGGGATTTTGCCGATTTCGGTCTATTGGTTAAAAAATGA
GCTGATTTAACAAAAATTTAACGCGAATTTTAACAAAATATTAACGTTTACAATTTTATGGTGCACTCTC
AGTACAATCTGCTCTGATGCCGCATAGTTAAGCCAGCCCCGACACCCGCCAACACCCGCTGACGCGCCCT
GACGGGCTTGTCTGCTCCCGGCATCCGCTTACAGACAAGCTGTGACCGTCTCCGGGAGCTGCATGTGTCA
GAGGTTTTCACCGTCATCACCGAAACGCGCGAGACGAAAGGGCCTCGTGATACGCCTATTTTTATAGGTT
AATGTCATGATAATAATGGTTTCTTAGACGTCAGGTGGCACTTTTCGGGGAAATGTGCGCGGAACCCCTA
TTTGTTTATTTTTCTAAATACATTCAAATATGTATCCGCTCATGAGACAATAACCCTGATAAATGCTTCA
ATAATATTGAAAAAGGAAGAGTATGAGTATTCAACATTTCCGTGTCGCCCTTATTCCCTTTTTTGCGGCA
TTTTGCCTTCCTGTTTTTGCTCACCCAGAAACGCTGGTGAAAGTAAAAGATGCTGAAGATCAGTTGGGTG
CACGAGTGGGTTACATCGAACTGGATCTCAACAGCGGTAAGATCCTTGAGAGTTTTCGCCCCGAAGAACG
TTTTCCAATGATGAGCACTTTTAAAGTTCTGCTATGTGGCGCGGTATTATCCCGTATTGACGCCGGGCAA
GAGCAACTCGGTCGCCGCATACACTATTCTCAGAATGACTTGGTTGAGTACTCACCAGTCACAGAAAAGC
ATCTTACGGATGGCATGACAGTAAGAGAATTATGCAGTGCTGCCATAACCATGAGTGATAACACTGCGGC
CAACTTACTTCTGACAACGATCGGAGGACCGAAGGAGCTAACCGCTTTTTTGCACAACATGGGGGATCAT
GTAACTCGCCTTGATCGTTGGGAACCGGAGCTGAATGAAGCCATACCAAACGACGAGCGTGACACCACGA
TGCCTGTAGCAATGGCAACAACGTTGCGCAAACTATTAACTGGCGAACTACTTACTCTAGCTTCCCGGCA
ACAATTAATAGACTGGATGGAGGCGGATAAAGTTGCAGGACCACTTCTGCGCTCGGCCCTTCCGGCTGGC
TGGTTTATTGCTGATAAATCTGGAGCCGGTGAGCGTGGAAGCCGCGGTATCATTGCAGCACTGGGGCCAG
ATGGTAAGCCCTCCCGTATCGTAGTTATCTACACGACGGGGAGTCAGGCAACTATGGATGAACGAAATAG
ACAGATCGCTGAGATAGGTGCCTCACTGATTAAGCATTGGTAACTGTCAGACCAAGTTTACTCATATATA
CTTTAGATTGATTTAAAACTTCATTTTTAATTTAAAAGGATCTAGGTGAAGATCCTTTTTGATAATCTCA
TGACCAAAATCCCTTAACGTGAGTTTTCGTTCCACTGAGCGTCAGACCCCGTAGAAAAGATCAAAGGATC
TTCTTGAGATCCTTTTTTTCTGCGCGTAATCTGCTGCTTGCAAACAAAAAAACCACCGCTACCAGCGGTG
GTTTGTTTGCCGGATCAAGAGCTACCAACTCTTTTTCCGAAGGTAACTGGCTTCAGCAGAGCGCAGATAC
CAAATACTGTTCTTCTAGTGTAGCCGTAGTTAGGCCACCACTTCAAGAACTCTGTAGCACCGCCTACATA
CCTCGCTCTGCTAATCCTGTTACCAGTGGCTGCTGCCAGTGGCGATAAGTCGTGTCTTACCGGGTTGGAC
TCAAGACGATAGTTACCGGATAAGGCGCAGCGGTCGGGCTGAACGGGGGGTTCGTGCACACAGCCCAGCT
TGGAGCGAACGACCTACACCGAACTGAGATACCTACAGCGTGAGCTATGAGAAAGCGCCACGCTTCCCGA
AGGGAGAAAGGCGGACAGGTATCCGGTAAGCGGCAGGGTCGGAACAGGAGAGCGCACGAGGGAGCTTCCA
GGGGGAAACGCCTGGTATCTTTATAGTCCTGTCGGGTTTCGCCACCTCTGACTTGAGCGTCGATTTTTGT
GATGCTCGTCAGGGGGGCG
Features (pLannotate 1.2.2; 18 found; start..end, strand, type, name):
     75..315     +  promoter       U6 promoter: RNA polymerase III promoter for human U6 snRNA
    345..420     +  misc_RNA       gRNA scaffold: guide RNA scaffold for the Streptococcus pyogenes CRISPR/Cas9 system
    427..470     +  misc_RNA       gRNA scaffold (fragment): guide RNA scaffold for the Streptococcus pyogenes CRISPR/Cas9 system
    517..802     +  enhancer       CMV enhancer: human cytomegalovirus immediate early enhancer; contains an 18-bp deletion relative to the standard CMV enhancer
    804..1077    +  promoter       chicken β-actin promoter: No description available
   1078..1305    +  intron         hybrid intron: hybrid between chicken β-actin (CBA) and minute virus of mice (MMV) introns (Gray et al., 2011)
   1443..3044    +  CDS            Cas9(N): N-terminal portion of Streptococcus pyogenes Cas9 (Zetsche et al., 2015)
   3045..5543    +  CDS            Cas9(C): C-terminal portion of Streptococcus pyogenes Cas9 (Zetsche et al., 2015)
   5544..5591    +  CDS            nucleoplasmin NLS: bipartite nuclear localization signal from nucleoplasmin
   5625..5736    +  polyA_signal   bGH poly(A) signal: bovine growth hormone polyadenylation signal
   5841..5981    +  repeat_region  AAV2 ITR: inverted terminal repeat of adeno-associated virus serotype 2 inverted
   5986..6037    -  misc_feature   bom (fragment): basis of mobility region from pBR322
   6056..6511    +  rep_origin     f1 ori (sequence partly withheld): f1 bacteriophage origin of replication; arrow indicates direction of (+) strand synthesis
   6512..6561    -  misc_feature   bom (fragment): basis of mobility region from pBR322
   6663..6698    -  CDS            rop (fragment): Rop protein, which maintains plasmids at low copy number; rop
   6793..6897    +  promoter       AmpR promoter: bla
   6898..7758    +  CDS            AmpR: β-lactamase; bla; confers resistance to ampicillin, carbenicillin, and related antibiotics
   7929..13      +  rep_origin     ori (across the origin): high-copy-number ColE1/pMB1/pBR322/pUC origin of replication
