[The description below was written by a language model from this plasmid's Addgene catalogue record and pLannotate feature annotations shown in this document.]
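Description:
px330 RAD21 gRNA is a mammalian expression CRISPR/Cas9 plasmid built on the px330 backbone, which delivers a single guide RNA and Streptococcus pyogenes Cas9 from one vector. It is maintained in E. coli as a high-copy plasmid through a ColE1/pUC-type origin and selected with ampicillin via the β-lactamase gene. The backbone also carries a filamentous phage origin (annotated as f1 in one sequence record and M13 in the other), short pBR322-derived bom and rop remnants, and a single AAV2 inverted terminal repeat downstream of the Cas9 cassette. With only one ITR annotated, the record does not support use as an AAV packaging vector.

The payload consists of two expression units. A human U6 RNA polymerase III promoter drives the guide RNA, with a short unannotated gap between the promoter and the S. pyogenes gRNA scaffold where the targeting spacer would sit. The spacer sequence itself is not listed in the catalogue fields, which name only mouse Rad21 as the target. Downstream, a hybrid CBh-type promoter (CMV enhancer, chicken β-actin promoter and a hybrid intron) drives Cas9. The annotation software splits Cas9 into contiguous N- and C-terminal portions, which together represent one continuous coding sequence. It is followed by a nucleoplasmin bipartite nuclear localization signal and a bovine growth hormone polyadenylation signal.

The stated purpose is insertion of a degron at RAD21, a cohesin subunit. The plasmid would supply the targeted cut at the mouse Rad21 locus, while a homology donor carrying the degron tag, which is not part of this construct, would presumably be provided separately. The two sequence records (sequencing result and depositor sequence) differ by a few bases in length and in numbering origin but show the same feature layout.
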