Addgene plasmid #165592: px330 RAD21 gRNA
Purpose: Insertion of RAD21 degron
Depositing lab: Cornelis Murre. Depositing organization: University of California, San Diego (UCSD). Publication: Calcium signaling instructs NIPBL recruitment at active enhancers and promoters via distinct mechanisms to reconstruct genome compartmentalization. Zhu Y, Denholtz M, Lu H, Murre C. Genes Dev. 2021 Jan 1;35(1-2):65-81. doi: 10.1101/gad.343475.120. Epub 2020 Dec 17. PubMed 33334824.
Backbone
  Vector backbone: px330
  Vector type: Mammalian Expression
Growth in bacteria
  Bacterial resistance: Ampicillin, 100 μg/mL
  Growth temperature: 37°C
  Growth strain: DH5alpha
  Copy number: High Copy
Gene/Insert
  Gene/Insert name: RAD21
  gRNA/shRNA sequence: N/A
  Species: M. musculus (mouse)
  Mutation: NA
  Entrez Gene: Rad21 (a.k.a. SCC, SCC1, mHR21, mKIAA0078)
  Cloning method: Restriction Enzyme; 5′ cloning site Unknown (unknown if destroyed)
Terms and licenses: Academic/Nonprofit Terms; Industry Terms: Not Available to Industry
How to cite: px330 RAD21 gRNA was a gift from Cornelis Murre (Addgene plasmid # 165592 ; http://n2t.net/addgene:165592 ; RRID:Addgene_165592)
